>Addgene plasmid #154729 | pEPYC1CB0482 | depositor full sequence | sequence record 299663 | pEPYC1CB0482 sequence 7153 bps
GCAATTGTCTTCTGCACGAAGTGGTTTAAACTATCAGTGTTTGACAGGATATATTGGCGGGTAAACCTAA
GAGAAAAGAGCGTTTATTAGAATAATCGGATATTTAAAAGGGCGTGAAAAGGTTTATCCGTTCGTCCATT
TGTATGTGCATGCCAACCACAGGGTTCCCCAGATCAGGCGCTGGCTGCTGAACCCCCAGCCGGAACTGAC
CCCACAAGGCCCTAGCGTTTGCAATGCACCAGGTCATCATTGACCCAGGCGTGTTCCACCAGGCCGCTGC
CTCGCAACTCTTCGCAGGCTTCGCCGACCTGCTCGCGCCACTTCTTCACGCGGGTGGAATCCGATCCGCA
CATGAGGCGGAAGGTTTCCAGCTTGAGCGGGTACGGCTCCCGGTGCGAGCTGAAATAGTCGAACATCCGT
CGGGCCGTCGGCGACAGCTTGCGGTACTTCTCCCATATGAATTTCGTGTAGTGGTCGCCAGCAAACAGCA
CGACGATTTCCTCGTCGATCAGGACCTGGCAACGGGACGTTTTCTTGCCACGGTCCAGGACGCGGAAGCG
GTGCAGCAGCGACACCGATTCCAGGTGCCCAACGCGGTCGGACGTGAAGCCCATCGCCGTCGCCTGTAGG
CGCGACAGGCATTCCTCGGCCTTCGTGTAATACCGGCCATTGATCGACCAGCCCAGGTCCTGGCAAAGCT
CGTAGAACGTGAAGGTGATCGGCTCGCCGATAGGGGTGCGCTTCGCGTACTCCAACACCTGCTGCCACAC
CAGTTCGTCATCGTCGGCCCGCAGCTCGACGCCGGTGTAGGTGATCTTCACGTCCTTGTTGACGTGGAAA
ATGACCTTGTTTTGCAGCGCCTCGCGCGGGATTTTCTTGTTGCGCGTGGTGAACAGGGCAGAGCGGGCCG
TGTCGTTTGGCATCGCTCGCATCGTGTCCGGCCACGGCGCAATATCGAACAAGGAAAGCTGCATTTCCTT
GATCTGCTGCTTCGTGTGTTTCAGCAACGCGGCCTGCTTGGCCTCGCTGACCTGTTTTGCCAGGTCCTCG
CCGGCGGTTTTTCGCTTCTTGGTCGTCATAGTTCCTCGCGTGTCGATGGTCATCGACTTCGCCAAACCTG
CCGCCTCCTGTTCAAGACGACGCGAACGCTCCACGGCGGCCGATGGCGCGGGCAGGGCAGGGGGAGCCAG
TTGCACGCTGTCGCGCTCGATCTTGGCCGTAGCTTGCTGGACCATCGAGCCGACGGACTGGAAGGTTTCG
CGGGGCGCACGCATGACGGTGCGGCTTGCGATGGTTTCGGCATCCTCGGCGGAAAACCCCGCGTCGATCA
GTTCTTGCCTGTATGCCTTCCGGTCAAACGTCCGATTCATTCACCCTCCTTGCGGGATTGCCCCGACTCA
CGCCGGGGCAATGTGCCCTTATTCCTGATTTGACCCGCCTGGTGCCTTGGTGTCCAGATAATCCACCTTA
TCGGCAATGAAGTCGGTCCCGTAGACCGTCTGGCCGTCCTTCTCGTACTTGGTATTCCGAATCTTGCCCT
GCACGAATACCAGCGACCCCTTGCCCAAATACTTGCCGTGGGCCTCGGCCTGAGAGCCAAAACACTTGAT
GCGGAAGAAGTCGGTGCGCTCCTGCTTGTCGCCGGCATCGTTGCGCCACATCTAGGATCTGCCAGGAACC
GTAAAAAGGCCGCGTTGCTGGCGTTTTTCCATAGGCTCCGCCCCCCTGACGAGCATCACAAAAATCGACG
CTCAAGTCAGAGGTGGCGAAACCCGACAGGACTATAAAGATACCAGGCGTTTCCCCCTGGAAGCTCCCTC
GTGCGCTCTCCTGTTCCGACCCTGCCGCTTACCGGATACCTGTCCGCCTTTCTCCCTTCGGGAAGCGTGG
CGCTTTCTCATAGCTCACGCTGTAGGTATCTCAGTTCGGTGTAGGTCGTTCGCTCCAAGCTGGGCTGTGT
GCACGAACCCCCCGTTCAGCCCGACCGCTGCGCCTTATCCGGTAACTATCGTCTTGAGTCCAACCCGGTA
AGACACGACTTATCGCCACTGGCAGCAGCCACTGGTAACAGGATTAGCAGAGCGAGGTATGTAGGCGGTG
CTACAGAGTTCTTGAAGTGGTGGCCTAACTACGGCTACACTAGAAGAACAGTATTTGGTATCTGCGCTCT
GCTGAAGCCAGTTACCTTCGGAAAAAGAGTTGGTAGCTCTTGATCCGGCAAACAAACCACCGCTGGTAGC
GGTGGTTTTTTTGTTTGCAAGCAGCAGATTACGCGCAGAAAAAAAGGATCTCAAGAAGATCCTTTGATCT
TTTCTACGGGGTCTGACGCTCAGTGGAACGAAAACTCACGTTAAGGGATTTTGGTCATGAGATTATCAAA
AAGGATCTTCACCTAGATCCTTTTAAATTAAAAATGAAGTTTTAAATCAATCTAAAGTATATATGAGTAA
ACTTGGTCTGACAGTTACCAATGCTTAATCAGTGAGGCACCTATCTCAGCGATCTGTCTATTTCGTTCAT
CCATAGTTGCCTGACTCCCCGTCGTGTAGATAACTACGATACGGGAGGGCTTACCATCTGGCCCCAGTGC
TGCAATGATACCGCGAGAACCACGCTCACCGGCTCCAGATTTATCAGCAATAAACCAGCCAGCCGGAAGG
GCCGAGCGCAGAAGTGGTCCTGCAACTTTATCCGCCTCCATCCAGTCTATTAATTGTTGCCGGGAAGCTA
GAGTAAGTAGTTCGCCAGTTAATAGTTTGCGCAACGTTGTTGCCATTGCTACAGGCATCGTGGTGTCACG
CTCGTCGTTTGGTATGGCTTCATTCAGCTCCGGTTCCCAACGATCAAGGCGAGTTACATGATCCCCCATG
TTGTGCAAAAAAGCGGTTAGCTCCTTCGGTCCTCCGATCGTTGTCAGAAGTAAGTTGGCCGCAGTGTTAT
CACTCATGGTTATGGCAGCACTGCATAATTCTCTTACTGTCATGCCATCCGTAAGATGCTTTTCTGTGAC
TGGTGAGTACTCAACCAAGTCATTCTGAGAATAGTGTATGCGGCGACCGAGTTGCTCTTGCCCGGCGTCA
ATACGGGATAATACCGCGCCACATAGCAGAACTTTAAAAGTGCTCATCATTGGAAAACGTTCTTCGGGGC
GAAAACTCTCAAGGATCTTACCGCTGTTGAGATCCAGTTCGATGTAACCCACTCGTGCACCCAACTGATC
TTCAGCATCTTTTACTTTCACCAGCGTTTCTGGGTGAGCAAAAACAGGAAGGCAAAATGCCGCAAAAAAG
GGAATAAGGGCGACACGGAAATGTTGAATACTCATACTCTTCCTTTTTCAATATTATTGAAGCATTTATC
AAGGTTATTGTCTCATGAGCGGATACATATTTGAATGTATTTAGAAAAATAAACAAATAGGGGTTCCGCG
CACGAATTGGCCAGCGCTGCCATTTTTGGGGTGAGGCCGTTCGCGGCCGAGGGGCGCAGCCCCTGGGGGG
ATGGGAGGCCCGCGTTAGCGGGCCGGGAGGGTTCGAGAAGGGGGGGCACCCCCCTTCGGCGTGCGCGGTC
ACGCGCACAGGGCGCAGCCCTGGTTAAAAACAAGGTTTATAAATATTGGTTTAAAAGCAGGTTAAAAGAC
AGGTTAGCGGTGGCCGAAAAACGGGCGGAAACCCTTGCAAATGCTGGATTTTCTGCCTGTGGACAGCCCC
TCAAATGTCAATAGGTGCGCCCCTCATCTGTCAGCACTCTGCCCCTCAAGTGTCAAGGATCGCGCCCCTC
ATCTGTCAGTAGTCGCGCCCCTCAAGTGTCAATACCGCAGGGCACTTATCCCCAGGCTTGTCCACATCAT
CTGTGGGAAACTCGCGTAAAATCAGGCGTTTTCGCCGATTTGCGAGGCTGGCCAGCTCCACGTCGCCGGC
CGAAATCGAGCCTGCCCCTCATCTGTCAACGCCGCGCCGGGTGAGTCGGCCCCTCAAGTGTCAACGTCCG
CCCCTCATCTGTCAGTGAGGGCCAAGTTTTCCGCGAGGTATCCACAACGCCGGCGGCCGCGGTGTCTCGC
ACACGGCTTCGACGGCGTTTCTGGCGCGTTTGCAGGGCCATAGACGGCCGCCAGCCCAGCGGCGAGGGCA
ACCAGCCCGGTGAGCGTCGCAAAGGAGATCCTGATCTGACTGATGGGCTGCCTGTATCGAGTGGTGATTT
TGTGCCGAGCTGCCGGTCGGGGAGCTGTTGGCTGGCTGGTGGCAGGATATATTGTGGTGTAAACAAATTG
ACGCTTAGACAACTTAATAACACATTGCGGACGTTTTTAATGTACTGGGGTGGATGCAGTGGGCCCCACT
CTGTGAAGACAATGCCGAATTCGGATCCGGAGGGAGGCGTGTCGTTTTAGTGAGGATGAGCTAAGCACAT
ACGTCAGCTTGCCTTTTCAACAAAACTGAAGCATCTTCCGGTCACGACCACTAATTGCGATAAAGGAAAG
GCCAATTAGGTTGTCTTTATGACCCCCGCCGATGACGCGGGACAGCAAGTGGATTTGCCTGCCTTCAGAA
GATCAAAGGGCTACCTCCTATATAAGGTTTTGCTATTCATTGAAAGCAGTAGTGACTGATTTGTATATAT
ACTGTATTTTTACAACAATTACCAACAACAACAAACAACAAACAACATTACAATTACTATTTACAATTAC
AATGGAGGACGCCAAAAACATAAAGAAAGGCCCGGCGCCATTCTATCCGCTGGAAGATGGAACCGCTGGA
GAGCAACTGCATAAGGCTATGAAGAGATACGCCCTGGTTCCTGGAACAATTGCTTTTACAGATGCACATA
TCGAGGTGGACATCACTTACGCTGAGTACTTCGAAATGTCCGTTCGGTTGGCAGAAGCTATGAAACGATA
TGGGCTGAATACAAATCACAGAATCGTCGTATGCAGTGAAAACTCTCTTCAATTCTTTATGCCGGTGTTG
GGCGCGTTATTTATCGGAGTTGCAGTTGCGCCCGCGAACGACATTTATAATGAACGTGAATTGCTCAACA
GTATGGGCATTTCGCAGCCTACCGTGGTGTTCGTTTCCAAAAAGGGGTTGCAAAAAATTTTGAACGTGCA
AAAAAAGCTCCCAATCATCCAAAAAATTATTATCATGGATTCTAAAACGGATTACCAGGGATTTCAGTCG
ATGTACACGTTCGTCACATCTCATCTACCTCCCGGTTTTAATGAATACGATTTTGTGCCAGAGTCCTTCG
ATAGGGACAAGACAATTGCACTGATCATGAACTCCTCTGGATCTACTGGTCTGCCTAAAGGTGTCGCTCT
GCCTCATAGAACTGCCTGCGTGAGATTCTCGCATGCCAGAGATCCTATTTTTGGCAATCAAATCATTCCG
GATACTGCGATTTTAAGTGTTGTTCCATTCCATCACGGTTTTGGAATGTTTACTACACTCGGATATTTGA
TATGTGGATTTCGAGTCGTCTTAATGTATAGATTTGAAGAAGAACTGTTTCTGAGGAGCCTTCAGGATTA
CAAGATTCAAAGTGCGCTGCTGGTGCCAACCCTATTCTCCTTCTTCGCCAAAAGCACTCTGATTGACAAA
TACGATTTATCTAATTTACACGAAATTGCTTCTGGTGGCGCTCCCCTCTCTAAGGAAGTCGGGGAAGCGG
TTGCCAAGAGGTTCCATCTGCCAGGTATCAGGCAAGGATATGGGCTCACTGAGACTACATCAGCTATTCT
GATTACACCCGAGGGGGATGATAAACCGGGCGCGGTCGGTAAAGTTGTTCCATTTTTTGAAGCGAAGGTT
GTGGATCTGGATACCGGGAAAACGCTGGGCGTTAATCAAAGAGGCGAACTGTGTGTGAGAGGTCCTATGA
TTATGTCCGGTTATGTAAACAATCCGGAAGCGACCAACGCCTTGATTGACAAGGATGGATGGCTACATTC
TGGAGACATAGCTTACTGGGACGAGGACGAACACTTCTTCATCGTTGACCGCCTGAAGTCTCTGATTAAG
TACAAAGGCTATCAGGTGGCTCCCGCTGAATTGGAATCCATCTTGCTCCAACACCCCAACATCTTCGACG
CAGGTGTCGCAGGTCTGCCCGACGATGACGCCGGTGAACTTCCCGCCGCCGTTGTTGTTTTGGAGCACGG
AAAGACGATGACGGAAAAAGAGATCGTGGATTACGTCGCCAGTCAAGTAACAACCGCGAAAAAGTTGCGC
GGAGGAGTTGTGTTTGTGGACGAAGTACCGAAAGGTCTTACCGGAAAACTCGACGCAAGAAAAATCAGAG
AGATCCTCATAAAGGCCAAGAAGGGCGGAAAGATCGCCGTGGGTTCGGATTATAAGGACCATGACGGAGA
CTATAAGGACCATGACCTCGACGCTGCAGCAGCGGATTATAAGGACGATGACGATAAGTGAGCTTGTCCT
GCTTTAATGAGATATGCGAGAAGCCTATGATCGCATGATATTTGCTTTCAATTCTGTTGTGCACGTTGTA
AAAAACCTGAGCATGTGTAGCTCAGATCCTTACCGCCGGTTTCGGTTCATTCTAATGAATATATCACCCG
TTACTATCGTATTTTTATGAATAATATTCTCCGTTCAATTTACTGATTGTACCCTACTACTTATATGTAC
AATATTAAAATGAAAACAATATATTGTGCTGAATAGGTTTATAGCGACATCTATGATAGAGCGCCACAAT
AACAAACAATTGCGTTTTATTATTACAAATCCAATTTTAAAAAAAGCGGCAGAACCGGTCAAACCTAAAA
GACTGATTACATAAATCTTATTCAAATTTCAAAAGTGCCCCAGGGGCTAGTATCTACGACACACCGAGCG
GCGAACTAATAACGCTCACTGAAGGGAACTCCGGTTCCCCGCCGGCGCGCATGGGTGAGATTCCTTGAAG
TTGAGTATTGGCCGTCCGCTCTACCGAAAGTTACGGGCACCATTCAACCCGGTCCAGCACGGCGGCCGGG
TAACCGACTTGCTGCCCCGAGAATTATGCAGCATTTTTTTGGTGTATGTGGGCCCCAAATGAAGTGCAGG
TCAAACCTTGACAGTGACGACAAATCGTTGGGCGGGTCCAGGGCGAATTTTGCGACAACATGTCGAGGCT
CAGCAGGACCGCT
Features (pLannotate 1.2.2; 13 found; start..end, strand, type, name):
     42..66      +  misc_feature   RB T-DNA repeat: right border repeat from nopaline C58 T-DNA
    178..198     -  CDS            TetR (fragment): tetracycline resistance regulatory protein; tetR
    225..1370    -  CDS            trfA: TRFA_ECOLX - Experimental evidence at protein level: Swiss-Prot protein existence level 1. Also involved in plasmid copy number control, promoting intermolecular coupling of protein bound iterons at oriV, which inhibits replication initiation. From Escherichia coli.
   1706..2294    -  rep_origin     ori: high-copy-number ColE1/pMB1/pBR322/pUC origin of replication
   2465..3325    -  CDS            AmpR: β-lactamase; bla; confers resistance to ampicillin, carbenicillin, and related antibiotics
   3326..3430    -  promoter       AmpR promoter: bla
   3517..4148    -  rep_origin     oriV: incP origin of replication
   4240..4264    +  misc_feature   LB T-DNA repeat: left border repeat from nopaline C58 T-DNA
   4396..4417    +  promoter       NOS promoter (fragment): nopaline synthase promoter
   4464..4484    +  promoter       CaMV 35S promoter (fragment): strong constitutive promoter from cauliflower mosaic virus
   4635..4690    +  misc_feature   TMV Ω: translational enhancer from the tobacco mosaic virus 5'-leader sequence (Gallie et al., 1988)
   4692..6341    +  CDS            luciferase: firefly luciferase; luc+; enhanced luc+ version of the luciferase gene
   6439..7146    +  terminator     OCS terminator: octopine synthase terminator
