[The description below was written by a language model from this plasmid's Addgene catalogue record and pLannotate feature annotations shown in this document.]
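Description:
pEPYC1CB0482 is a MoClo (Golden Gate) Level 1 plant expression construct built in the pICH47732 acceptor backbone, carrying a single firefly luciferase reporter transcription unit. The backbone is a binary-type vector: the cassette lies between left and right border repeats from nopaline C58 T-DNA, which in principle allows Agrobacterium-mediated transfer into plant cells. The plasmid carries both a high-copy ColE1/pUC-type origin for propagation in E. coli and the broad-host-range incP oriV with its trfA replication initiator gene. Selection in bacteria is by ampicillin resistance (β-lactamase under its own promoter). The insert was assembled through BsaI sites that were destroyed during cloning, as is normal for Type IIS assembly.

The payload is recorded as MinSyn_114::TMV::LucF::Flag::ocsT. MinSyn_114 is a synthetic minimal plant promoter. The automated annotation does not recognise it as a unit but detects short fragments matching the NOS and CaMV 35S promoters just upstream of the leader, which suggests that it includes short motifs resembling those promoters. Downstream sits the TMV Ω 5′ leader, a translational enhancer, followed by the enhanced luc+ firefly luciferase coding sequence. The catalogue name indicates a Flag tag after luciferase, although this is not annotated in the feature table. The octopine synthase terminator ends the unit. The very short TetR hit is probably a backbone remnant with no function.

The construct serves as a luciferase reporter for measuring the strength of this rationally designed minimal synthetic promoter in plants. As a Level 1 module, it can also be combined with other transcription units in higher-level MoClo assemblies.
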