Addgene plasmid #154729: pEPYC1CB0482
Purpose: MoClo Level 1 luciferase reporter
Depositing lab: Nicola Patron. Depositing organization: Earlham Institute. Publication: Rational design of minimal synthetic promoters for plants. Cai YM, Kallam K, Tidd H, Gendarini G, Salzman A, Patron NJ. Nucleic Acids Res. 2020 Aug 28. pii: 5897334. doi: 10.1093/nar/gkaa682. PubMed 32856047.
Backbone
  Vector backbone: pICH47732
  Vector type: Synthetic Biology
Growth in bacteria
  Bacterial resistance: Ampicillin, 100 μg/mL
  Growth temperature: 37°C
  Growth strain: NEB Stable
  Copy number: High Copy
Gene/Insert
  Gene/Insert name: MinSyn_114 Firefly luciferase expression cassette [MinSyn_114::TMV::LucF::Flag::ocsT]
  Species: Synthetic
  Cloning method: Restriction Enzyme; 5′ cloning site BsaI (destroyed during cloning); 3′ cloning site BsaI (destroyed during cloning)
Terms and licenses: Academic/Nonprofit Terms; Industry Terms: Not Available to Industry
Depositor comments: Please visit https://www.biorxiv.org/content/10.1101/2020.05.14.095406v1 for bioRxiv preprint.
How to cite: pEPYC1CB0482 was a gift from Nicola Patron (Addgene plasmid # 154729 ; http://n2t.net/addgene:154729 ; RRID:Addgene_154729)
